LOCUS       Exported 580 bp ds-DNA linear SYN 21-MAY-2021
DEFINITION  synthetic linear DNA
ACCESSION   .
VERSION     .
KEYWORDS    pAd PdxI-I-nGFP
SOURCE      synthetic DNA construct
  ORGANISM  synthetic DNA construct
REFERENCE   1 (bases 1 to 580)
  AUTHORS   Zhou Q, Brown J, Kanarek A, Rajagopal J, Melton DA
  TITLE     In vivo reprogramming of adult pancreatic exocrine cells to
            beta-cells.
  JOURNAL   Nature. 2008 Aug 27. ():.
  PUBMED    18754011
REFERENCE   2 (bases 1 to 580)
  AUTHORS   .
  TITLE     Direct Submission
  JOURNAL   Exported May 21, 2021 from SnapGene Server 1.1.58
            http://www.snapgene.com
FEATURES             Location/Qualifiers
     source          1..580
                     /organism="synthetic DNA construct"
                     /mol_type="other DNA"
ORIGIN
        1 tttgtncnnn aaagcnggct ggngccggaa ccnattcnnt cnagnncnnt nnnnngnatc
       61 gataagcttg atatcnaatt cgcccttcca tgancngtga ggancnntac tacncggcca
      121 cacagctcta caangacccg tgcgcattcc anaggggccc ggtgccanag ttcancgcta
      181 acccccctgc gtgcctgtac atgggccgcc ngcccccacc tccgccgccn ccccagttta
      241 caagctcgct gggatcactg gagcagggaa gtcctccgga catctcccca tacnaagtgc
      301 ccccgctcgc ctccgacnac ncngctggcg ctcacctcca ccaccacctt ccagctcagc
      361 tcgggntcgc ccntccncct ccngganctt tcccgtatgg aancgancct gggggcctgg
      421 angannccaa ccgcgtccag ctccctttcc cgtggatgaa atccaccnna gctcacgcgt
      481 ggaaaggcca gtgggcagga ggtgcttaca cnnnnnaacc cnangaanan nagaggaccc
      541 gtantgncta canccgggcn nnanntgctg gagctggaga
//
