>Addgene plasmid #19411 | pAd PdxI-I-nGFP | depositor partial sequence | sequence record 9063 | Author sequence
CAGGCTGGCGCCGGAACCNATTCAGTCGAGGNNNNNNNANNNNATCGATAAGCTTGATATCGAATTCGCC
CTTCCATGAACAGTGAGGAGCAGTACTACGCGGCCACACAGCTCTACAAGGACCCGTGCGCATTCCAGAG
GGGCCCGGTGCCAGAGTTCAGCGCTAACCCCCCTGCGTGCCTGTACATGGGCCGCCAGCCCCCACCTCCG
CCGCCACCCCAGTTTACAAGCTCGCTGGGATCACTGGAGCAGGGAAGTCCTCCGGACATCTCCCCATACG
AAGTGCCCCCGCTCGCCTCCGACGACCCGGCTGGCGCTCACCTCCACCACCACCTTCCAGCTCAGCTCGG
GCTCGCCCATCCACCTCCCGGACCTTTCCCGTATGGAACCGAGCCTGGGGGCCTGGAAGAGCCCAACCGC
GTCCAGCTCCCTTTCCCGTGGATGAAATCCACCAAAGCTCACGCGTGGAAAGGNCAGTGGGCAGGANGTG
CTTACACAGCGGAACCCGAGGAAAACAAGAGGACCCGTACTGNCTANNCCCGGGCGCAGCTGCTGGAGCT
GGNNAANGANTTCTTATTTNACAAANNCNTNTCCCNGNCCCNNCCNGGNGNAGCTNGNAGNG
