[The description below was written by a language model from this plasmid's Addgene catalogue record and the feature table of its GenBank file.]
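Description:
pAd PdxI-I-nGFP is an adenoviral expression construct built by Gateway recombination into the pAd CMV/V5 DEST backbone, a large destination vector of roughly 35 kb that carries an adenoviral genome for producing recombinant adenovirus. The catalogue lists it as both adenoviral and an entry vector, although the backbone name indicates a destination-type plasmid. In bacteria it is maintained at low copy number under ampicillin selection.

The payload is an insert of about 3.2 kb containing mouse Pdx1 (pancreatic and duodenal homeobox 1, also known as Ipf1, IDX-1 or STF-1), followed by an IRES and GFP. This bicistronic layout lets a single transcript yield the untagged Pdx1 transcription factor plus a separately translated fluorescent reporter, so transduced cells can be identified without fusing anything to Pdx1. The "nGFP" in the name suggests a nuclear-localised GFP, but the record does not say so explicitly. The promoter is likewise not listed as a field. The backbone name implies CMV-driven expression, and whether the backbone's V5 tag is read through is not stated. It is also unknown whether the Gateway sites flanking the insert remain intact.

The associated publication concerns in vivo reprogramming of adult pancreatic exocrine cells into beta-cells, consistent with use of this vector to deliver Pdx1 to pancreatic tissue and mark infected cells by fluorescence. The sequence record held for the plasmid is only a 580 bp partial read with no annotated features, so it neither confirms nor adds to the catalogue description.
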