Addgene plasmid #19411: pAd PdxI-I-nGFP
Depositing lab: Douglas Melton. Depositing organization: Harvard University. Publication: In vivo reprogramming of adult pancreatic exocrine cells to beta-cells. Zhou Q, Brown J, Kanarek A, Rajagopal J, Melton DA. Nature. 2008 Oct 2;455(7213):627-32. doi: 10.1038/nature07314. Epub 2008 Aug 27. PubMed 18754011.
Backbone
  Vector backbone: pAd CMV/V5 DEST
  Backbone size w/o insert (bp): 34864
  Vector type: Adenoviral ; Entry Vector
Growth in bacteria
  Bacterial resistance: Ampicillin, 100 μg/mL
  Growth temperature: 37°C
  Growth strain: Top10/P3
  Growth instructions: Transform into TOP10 cells
  Copy number: Low Copy
Gene/Insert
  Gene/Insert name: pancreatic and duodenal homeobox 1 (alt name: Pdx1, Ipf1; IDX-1; IPF-1; Mody4; STF-1)
  Species: M. musculus (mouse)
  Insert size (bp): 3200
  Entrez Gene: Pdx1 (a.k.a. IDX-1, IPF-1, Ipf1, Mody4, STF-1, pdx-1)
  Tag / fusion protein: IRES (C terminal on insert); GFP (C terminal on insert)
  Cloning method: Gateway Cloning; 5′ cloning site Gateway (unknown if destroyed); 3′ cloning site Gateway (unknown if destroyed)
  Sequencing primers: 5′ T7; 3′ EGFP-N
Resource information
  A portion of this plasmid was derived from a plasmid made by: Qiuo Zhon
Terms and licenses: Academic/Nonprofit Terms; Industry Terms: Not Available to Industry
How to cite: pAd PdxI-I-nGFP was a gift from Douglas Melton (Addgene plasmid # 19411 ; http://n2t.net/addgene:19411 ; RRID:Addgene_19411)
